>Addgene plasmid #66315 | GPR132-Tango | depositor partial sequence | sequence record 113243 | empty Tango
GACGGATCGGGAGATCTCCCGATCCCCTATGGTGCACTCTCAGTACAATCTGCTCTGATGCCGCATAGTT
AAGCCAGTATCTGCTCCCTGCTTGTGTGTTGGAGGTCGCTGAGTAGTGCGCGAGCAAAATTTAAGCTACA
ACAAGGCAAGGCTTGACCGACAATTGCATGAAGAATCTGCTTAGGGTTAGGCGTTTTGCGCTGCTTCGCG
ATGTACGGGCCAGATATACGCGTTGACATTGATTATTGACTAGTTATTAATAGTAATCAATTACGGGGTC
ATTAGTTCATAGCCCATATATGGAGTTCCGCGTTACATAACTTACGGTAAATGGCCCGCCTGGCTGACCG
CCCAACGACCCCCGCCCATTGACGTCAATAATGACGTATGTTCCCATAGTAACGCCAATAGGGACTTTCC
ATTGACGTCAATGGGTGGAGTATTTACGGTAAACTGCCCACTTGGCAGTACATCAAGTGTATCATATGCC
AAGTACGCCCCCTATTGACGTCAATGACGGTAAATGGCCCGCCTGGCATTATGCCCAGTACATGACCTTA
TGGGACTTTCCTACTTGGCAGTACATCTACGTATTAGTCATCGCTATTACCATGGTGATGCGGTTTTGGC
AGTACATCAATGGGCGTGGATAGCGGTTTGACTCACGGGGATTTCCAAGTCTCCACCCCATTGACGTCAA
TGGGAGTTTGTTTTGGCACCAAAATCAACGGGACTTTCCAAAATGTCGTAACAACTCCGCCCCATTGACG
CAAATGGGCGGTAGGCGTGTACGGTGGGAGGTCTATATAAGCAGAGCTCTCTGGCTAACTAGAGAACCCA
CTGCTTACTGGCTTATCGAAATTAATACGACTCACTATAGGGAGACCCAAGCTGGCTAGCGTTTAAACTT
AAGCTTGGTACCGAGCTCGGATCCACTAGTCCAGTGTGGTGGAATTCTGCAGATATCCAGCACAGTGGCG
GCCGCGCCACCATGAAGACGATCATCGCCCTGAGCTACATCTTCTGCCTGGTATTCGCCGACTACAAGGA
CGATGATGACGCCAGCATCGATACCGGTGGACGCACCCCACCCAGCCTGGGTCCCCAAGATGAGTCCTGC
ACCACCGCCAGCTCCTCCCTGGCCAAGGACACTTCATCGACCGGTGAGAACCTGTACTTCCAGCTAAGAT
TAGATAAAAGTAAAGTGATTAACAGCGCATTAGAGCTGCTTAATGAGGTCGGAATCGAAGGTTTAACAAC
CCGTAAACTCGCCCAGAAGCTAGGTGTAGAGCAGCCTACATTGTATTGGCATGTAAAAAATAAGCGGGCT
TTGCTCGACGCCTTAGCCATTGAGATGTTAGATAGGCACCATACTCACTTTTGCCCTTTAGAAGGGGAAA
GCTGGCAAGATTTTTTACGTAATAACGCTAAAAGTTTTAGATGTGCTTTACTAAGTCATCGCGATGGAGC
AAAAGTACATTTAGGTACACGGCCTACAGAAAAACAGTATGAAACTCTCGAAAATCAATTAGCCTTTTTA
TGCCAACAAGGTTTTTCACTAGAGAATGCATTATATGCACTCAGCGCTGTGGGGCATTTTACTTTAGGTT
GCGTATTGGAAGATCAAGAGCATCAAGTCGCTAAAGAAGAAAGGGAAACACCTACTACTGATAGTATGCC
GCCATTATTACGACAAGCTATCGAATTATTTGATCACCAAGGTGCAGAGCCAGCCTTCTTATTCGGCCTT
GAATTGATCATATGCGGATTAGAAAAACAACTTAAATGTGAAAGTGGGTCCGCGTACAGCCGCGCGCGTA
CGAAAAACAATTACGGGTCTACCATCGAGGGCCTGCTCGATCTCCCGGACGACGACGCCCCCGAAGAGGC
GGGGCTGGCGGCTCCGCGCCTGTCCTTTCTCCCCGCGGGACACACGCGCAGACTGTCGACGGCCCCCCCG
ACCGATGTCAGCCTGGGGGACGAGCTCCACTTAGACGGCGAGGACGTGGCGATGGCGCATGCCGACGCGC
TAGACGATTTCGATCTGGACATGTTGGGGGACGGGGATTCCCCGGGTCCGGGATTTACCCCCCACGACTC
CGCCCCCTACGGCGCTCTGGATATGGCCGACTTCGAGTTTGAGCAGATGTTTACCGATGCCCTTGGAATT
GACGAGTACGGTGGGTAGCTCGAGTCTAGAGGGCCCGTTTAAACCCGCTGATCAGCCTCGACTGTGCCTT
CTAGTTGCCAGCCATCTGTTGTTTGCCCCTCCCCCGTGCCTTCCTTGACCCTGGAAGGTGCCACTCCCAC
TGTCCTTTCCTAATAAAATGAGGAAATTGCATCGCATTGTCTGAGTAGGTGTCATTCTATTCTGGGGGGT
GGGGTGGGGCAGGACAGCAAGGGGGAGGATTGGGAAGACAATAGCAGGCATGCTGGGGATGCGGTGGGCT
CTATGGCTTCTGAGGCGGAAAGAACCAGCTGGGGCTCTAGGGGGTATCCCC
[124 nt withheld, positions 2502-2625]
C
[91 nt withheld, positions 2627-2717]
A
[49 nt withheld, positions 2719-2767]
CCTTTGACGTTGGAGTCCACGTTCTTT
[37 nt withheld, positions 2795-2831]
ACCCTATCTCGGTCTATTCTTTTGATTTATAAGGGATTTTGCCGATTTCGGCCTATTGGTTAAAAAATGA
GCTGATTTAACAAAAATTTAACGCGAATTAATTCTGTGGAATGTGTGTCAGTTAGGGTGTGGAAAGTCCC
CAGGCTCCCCAGCAGGCAGAAGTATGCAAAGCATGCATCTCAATTAGTCAGCAACCAGGTGTGGAAAGTC
CCCAGGCTCCCCAGCAGGCAGAAGTATGCAAAGCATGCATCTCAATTAGTCAGCAACCATAGTCCCGCCC
CTAACTCCGCCCATCCCGCCCCTAACTCCGCCCAGTTCCGCCCATTCTCCGCCCCATGGCTGACTAATTT
TTTTTATTTATGCAGAGGCCGAGGCCGCCTCTGCCTCTGAGCTATTCCAGAAGTAGTGAGGAGGCTTTTT
TGGAGGCCTAGGCTTTTGCAAAAAGCTCCCGGGAGCTTGTATATCCATTTTCGGATCTGATCAAGAGACA
GGATGAGGATCGTTTCGCATGATTGAACAAGATGGATTGCACGCAGGTTCTCCGGCCGCTTGGGTGGAGA
GGCTATTCGGCTATGACTGGGCACAACAGACAATCGGCTGCTCTGATGCCGCCGTGTTCCGGCTGTCAGC
GCAGGGGCGCCCGGTTCTTTTTGTCAAGACCGACCTGTCCGGTGCCCTGAATGAACTGCAGGACGAGGCA
GCGCGGCTATCGTGGCTGGCCACGACGGGCGTTCCTTGCGCAGCTGTGCTCGACGTTGTCACTGAAGCGG
GAAGGGACTGGCTGCTATTGGGCGAAGTGCCGGGGCAGGATCTCCTGTCATCTCACCTTGCTCCTGCCGA
GAAAGTATCCATCATGGCTGATGCAATGCGGCGGCTGCATACGCTTGATCCGGCTACCTGCCCATTCGAC
CACCAAGCGAAACATCGCATCGAGCGAGCACGTACTCGGATGGAAGCCGGTCTTGTCGATCAGGATGATC
TGGACGAAGAGCATCAGGGGCTCGCGCCAGCCGAACTGTTCGCCAGGCTCAAGGCGCGCATGCCCGACGG
CGAGGATCTCGTCGTGACCCATGGCGATGCCTGCTTGCCGAATATCATGGTGGAAAATGGCCGCTTTTCT
GGATTCATCGACTGTGGCCGGCTGGGTGTGGCGGACCGCTATCAGGACATAGCGTTGGCTACCCGTGATA
TTGCTGAAGAGCTTGGCGGCGAATGGGCTGACCGCTTCCTCGTGCTTTACGGTATCGCCGCTCCCGATTC
GCAGCGCATCGCCTTCTATCGCCTTCTTGACGAGTTCTTCTGAGCGGGACTCTGGGGTTCGAAATGACCG
ACCAAGCGACGCCCAACCTGCCATCACGAGATTTCGATTCCACCGCCGCCTTCTATGAAAGGTTGGGCTT
CGGAATCGTTTTCCGGGACGCCGGCTGGATGATCCTCCAGCGCGGGGATCTCATGCTGGAGTTCTTCGCC
CACCCCAACTTGTTTATTGCAGCTTATAATGGTTACAAATAAAGCAATAGCATCACAAATTTCACAAATA
AAGCATTTTTTTCACTGCATTCTAGTTGTGGTTTGTCCAAACTCATCAATGTATCTTATCATGTCTGTAT
ACCGTCGACCTCTAGCTAGAGCTTGGCGTAATCATGGTCATAGCTGTTTCCTGTGTGAAATTGTTATCCG
CTCACAATTCCACACAACATACGAGCCGGAAGCATAAAGTGTAAAGCCTGGGGTGCCTAATGAGTGAGCT
AACTCACATTAATTGCGTTGCGCTCACTGCCCGCTTTCCAGTCGGGAAACCTGTCGTGCCAGCTGCATTA
ATGAATCGGCCAACGCGCGGGGAGAGGCGGTTTGCGTATTGGGCGCTCTTCCGCTTCCTCGCTCACTGAC
TCGCTGCGCTCGGTCGTTCGGCTGCGGCGAGCGGTATCAGCTCACTCAAAGGCGGTAATACGGTTATCCA
CAGAATCAGGGGATAACGCAGGAAAGAACATGTGAGCAAAAGGCCAGCAAAAGGCCAGGAACCGTAAAAA
GGCCGCGTTGCTGGCGTTTTTCCATAGGCTCCGCCCCCCTGACGAGCATCACAAAAATCGACGCTCAAGT
CAGAGGTGGCGAAACCCGACAGGACTATAAAGATACCAGGCGTTTCCCCCTGGAAGCTCCCTCGTGCGCT
CTCCTGTTCCGACCCTGCCGCTTACCGGATACCTGTCCGCCTTTCTCCCTTCGGGAAGCGTGGCGCTTTC
TCATAGCTCACGCTGTAGGTATCTCAGTTCGGTGTAGGTCGTTCGCTCCAAGCTGGGCTGTGTGCACGAA
CCCCCCGTTCAGCCCGACCGCTGCGCCTTATCCGGTAACTATCGTCTTGAGTCCAACCCGGTAAGACACG
ACTTATCGCCACTGGCAGCAGCCACTGGTAACAGGATTAGCAGAGCGAGGTATGTAGGCGGTGCTACAGA
GTTCTTGAAGTGGTGGCCTAACTACGGCTACACTAGAAGAACAGTATTTGGTATCTGCGCTCTGCTGAAG
CCAGTTACCTTCGGAAAAAGAGTTGGTAGCTCTTGATCCGGCAAACAAACCACCGCTGGTAGCGGTTTTT
TTGTTTGCAAGCAGCAGATTACGCGCAGAAAAAAAGGATCTCAAGAAGATCCTTTGATCTTTTCTACGGG
GTCTGACGCTCAGTGGAACGAAAACTCACGTTAAGGGATTTTGGTCATGAGATTATCAAAAAGGATCTTC
ACCTAGATCCTTTTAAATTAAAAATGAAGTTTTAAATCAATCTAAAGTATATATGAGTAAACTTGGTCTG
ACAGTTACCAATGCTTAATCAGTGAGGCACCTATCTCAGCGATCTGTCTATTTCGTTCATCCATAGTTGC
CTGACTCCCCGTCGTGTAGATAACTACGATACGGGAGGGCTTACCATCTGGCCCCAGTGCTGCAATGATA
CCGCGAGACCCACGCTCACCGGCTCCAGATTTATCAGCAATAAACCAGCCAGCCGGAAGGGCCGAGCGCA
GAAGTGGTCCTGCAACTTTATCCGCCTCCATCCAGTCTATTAATTGTTGCCGGGAAGCTAGAGTAAGTAG
TTCGCCAGTTAATAGTTTGCGCAACGTTGTTGCCATTGCTACAGGCATCGTGGTGTCACGCTCGTCGTTT
GGTATGGCTTCATTCAGCTCCGGTTCCCAACGATCAAGGCGAGTTACATGATCCCCCATGTTGTGCAAAA
AAGCGGTTAGCTCCTTCGGTCCTCCGATCGTTGTCAGAAGTAAGTTGGCCGCAGTGTTATCACTCATGGT
TATGGCAGCACTGCATAATTCTCTTACTGTCATGCCATCCGTAAGATGCTTTTCTGTGACTGGTGAGTAC
TCAACCAAGTCATTCTGAGAATAGTGTATGCGGCGACCGAGTTGCTCTTGCCCGGCGTCAATACGGGATA
ATACCGCGCCACATAGCAGAACTTTAAAAGTGCTCATCATTGGAAAACGTTCTTCGGGGCGAAAACTCTC
AAGGATCTTACCGCTGTTGAGATCCAGTTCGATGTAACCCACTCGTGCACCCAACTGATCTTCAGCATCT
TTTACTTTCACCAGCGTTTCTGGGTGAGCAAAAACAGGAAGGCAAAATGCCGCAAAAAAGGGAATAAGGG
CGACACGGAAATGTTGAATACTCATACTCTTCCTTTTTCAATATTATTGAAGCATTTATCAGGGTTATTG
TCTCATGAGCGGATACATATTTGAATGTATTTAGAAAAATAAACAAATAGGGGTTCCGCGCACATTTCCC
CGAAAAGTGCCACCTGACGTC
