>Addgene plasmid #66315 | GPR132-Tango | depositor partial sequence | sequence record 113244 | GPR132
ATGTGTCCCATGCTGCTGAAGAATGGTTACAACGGAAACGCTACGCCAGTCACCACTACTGCCCCTTGGG
CTAGCCTCGGATTGAGCGCGAAGACTTGCAATAATGTCTCTTTTGAAGAGTCCAGGATTGTTCTCGTGGT
CGTGTACTCTGCAGTGTGCACCCTGGGCGTGCCCGCAAACTGTCTCACCGCCTGGTTGGCACTGCTGCAG
GTCCTTCAGGGGAACGTCCTGGCCGTGTACCTGTTGTGCCTTGCTCTGTGCGAGCTTCTTTACACGGGCA
CGCTGCCACTGTGGGTGATCTACATTCGAAACCAGCATAGGTGGACCCTGGGACTTTTGGCCTGCAAAGT
TACCGCATACATATTCTTCTGCAATATATATGTCTCAATCCTCTTCCTGTGCTGCATCTCCTGCGATAGA
TTCGTCGCAGTCGTATATGCCCTGGAGTCACGGGGCCGCCGGAGACGCCGGACAGCTATTTTGATCAGCG
CTTGCATATTTATACTTGTCGGGATCGTTCACTACCCAGTTTTCCAGACCGAAGACAAGGAGACATGCTT
CGATATGCTTCAGATGGACTCCAGAATCGCCGGGTATTATTATGCGCGGTTCACAGTCGGGTTCGCAATT
CCACTGAGCATAATTGCTTTCACTAATCACCGGATATTTCGCAGTATCAAACAGAGCATGGGTCTCTCCG
CAGCCCAGAAAGCCAAAGTGAAACACAGCGCAATCGCCGTGGTAGTGATTTTCCTCGTGTGCTTTGCACC
ATATCACCTCGTACTGCTCGTAAAGGCGGCAGCCTTCTCTTATTACAGAGGAGACCGCAACGCTATGTGC
GGCCTGGAAGAAAGACTCTACACCGCCTCTGTGGTCTTCCTTTGCCTTTCTACCGTCAATGGCGTTGCCG
ATCCAATTATATATGTGCTGGCCACAGACCACTCCAGGCAAGAGGTGTCCAGGATCCACAAGGGCTGGAA
GGAGTGGTCCATGAAGACAGACGTAACACGGCTGACACATAGTAGAGACACCGAGGAACTGCAGAGTCCT
GTCGCCTTGGCCGACCACTATACTTTTTCACGCCCCGTACACCCTCCTGGCAGTCCATGCCCCGCGAAAC
GGCTGATCGAGGAGTCCTGT
