>Addgene plasmid #66315 | GPR132-Tango | addgene partial sequence | sequence record 119812 | CMV-F 5'-CGCAAATGGGCGGTAGGCGTG-3'
GCTCTCTGGCTAACTAGAGAACCCACTGCTTACTGGCTTATCGAAATTAATACGACTCACTATAGGGAGA
CCCAAGCTGGCTAGCGTTTAAACTTAAGCTTGGTACCGAGCTCGGATCCACTAGTCCAGTGTGGTGGAAT
TCTGCAGATATCCAGCACAGTGGCGGCCGCGCCACCATGAAGACGATCATCGCCCTGAGCTACATCTTCT
GCCTGGTATTCGCCGACTACAAGGACGATGATGACGCCAGCATCGATATGTGTCCCATGCTGCTGAAGAA
TGGTTACAACGGAAACGCTACGCCAGTCACCACTACTGCCCCTTGGGCTAGCCTCGGATTGAGCGCGAAG
ACTTGCAATAATGTCTCTTTTGAAGAGTCCAGGATTGTTCTCGTGGTCGTGTACTCTGCAGTGTGCACCC
TGGGCGTGCCCGCAAACTGTCTCACCGCCTGGTTGGCACTGCTGCAGGTCCTTCAGGGGAACGTCCTGGC
CGTGTACCTGTTGTGCCTTGCTCTGTGCGAGCTTCTTTACACGGGCACGCTGCCACTGTGGGTGATCTAC
ATTCGAAACCAGCATAGGTGGACCCTGGGACTTTTGGCCTGCAAAGTTACCGCATACATATTCTTCTGCA
ATATATATGTCTCAATCCTCTTCCTGTGCTGCATCTCCTGCGATAGATTCGTCGCAGTCGTATATGCCCT
GGAGTCACGGGGCCGCCGGAGACGCCGGACAGCTATTTTGATCAGCGCTTGCATATTTATACTTGTCGGG
ATCGTTCACTACCCAGTTTTCCAGACCGAAGACAAGGAGACATGCTTCGATATGCTTCAGATGGACTCCA
GAATCGCCGGGTATTATTATGCGCGGTTCACAGTCGGGTTCGCAATTCCACTGAGCAT
