>Addgene plasmid #66315 | GPR132-Tango | addgene partial sequence | sequence record 119814 | Tet-R 5'-GGCGAGTTTACGGGTTGTTA-3'
GCTCTAATGCGCTGTTAATCACTTTACTTTTATCTAATCTTAGCTGGAAGTACAGGTTCTCACCGGTCGA
TGAAGTGTCCTTGGCCAGGGAGGAGCTGGCGGTGGTGCAGGACTCATCTTGGGGACCCAGGCTGGGTGGG
GTGCGTCCACCGGTATCGATACAGGACTCCTCGATCAGCCGTTTCGCGGGGCATGGACTGCCAGGAGGGT
GTACGGGGCGTGAAAAAGTATAGTGGTCGGCCAAGGCGACAGGACTCTGCAGTTCCTCGGTGTCTCTACT
ATGTGTCAGCCGTGTTACGTCTGTCTTCATGGACCACTCCTTCCAGCCCTTGTGGATCCTGGACACCTCT
TGCCTGGAGTGGTCTGTGGCCAGCACATATATAATTGGATCGGCAACGCCATTGACGGTAGAAAGGCAAA
GGAAGACCACAGAGGCGGTGTAGAGTCTTTCTTCCAGGCCGCACATAGCGTTGCGGTCTCCTCTGTAATA
AGAGAAGGCTGCCGCCTTTACGAGCAGTACGAGGTGATATGGTGCAAAGCACACGAGGAAAATCACTACC
ACGGCGATTGCGCTGTGTTTCACTTTGGCTTTCTGGGCTGCGGAGAGACCCATGCTCTGTTTGATACTGC
GAAATATCCGGTGATTAGTGAAAGCAATTATGCTCAGTGGAATTGCGAACCCGACTGTGAACCGCGCATA
ATAATACCCGGCGATTCTGGAGTCCATCTGAAGCATATCGAAGCATGTCTCCTTGTCTTCGGTCTGGAAA
ACTGGGTAGTGAACGATCCCGACAAGTATAAATATGCAAGCGCTGATCAAAATAGCTGTCCGGCGTCTCC
GGCGGCCCCGTGACTCCAGGGCATATACGACTGCGACGAATCTATCGCAGGAGATGCAGCACAGGAAGAG
GATTGAGACATATATATTGCAGAAGAATATGTATGCGGTAACTTTGCAGGCCAAAAGTCCCAGGGTCCAC
CTATGCTGGTTTCGAATGTAGATCACCCACAGTGGCAGCGTGCCCGTGTAAAGAA
