[The description below was written by a language model from this plasmid's Addgene catalogue record.]
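Description:
GPR132-Tango is a mammalian expression plasmid from the PRESTO-Tango collection, built on an "empty Tango" backbone of about 6.6 kb that was itself derived from pcDNA3.1(+). It is maintained as a high-copy plasmid in E. coli under ampicillin selection. It also carries a neomycin resistance marker, so transfected mammalian cells can be selected with G418. The insert is the roughly 1.1 kb coding sequence of human GPR132 (also known as G2A), a G protein-coupled receptor. It is expressed from the CMV promoter and cloned by restriction enzymes, with NotI at the 5′ end. The backbone supplies an N-terminal FLAG tag, which is useful for detecting the receptor.

The depositor's comments indicate that a tTA (tetracycline transactivator) sequence lies downstream of the receptor, consistent with the Tango design in which the GPCR is fused at its C-terminus to this transcription factor. The stated purpose is screening by transcriptional output, with transcriptional activation following arrestin translocation to the activated receptor. In Tango-type assays generally, recruited arrestin carries a protease that frees the transactivator to drive a reporter gene, but the record does not list the linker, cleavage site or reporter components. The depositor also notes that most vectors in the series carry an XbaI site rather than XhoI downstream of tTA, so the 3′ site in a given clone should be confirmed by sequencing. The plasmid was produced under a programme aimed at understudied druggable proteins. It is intended for parallel, G protein-independent ligand screening across the human GPCR repertoire.
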