Addgene plasmid #66315: GPR132-Tango
Purpose: Expression of G protein-coupled receptors for PRESTO-Tango: parallel receptorome expression and screening via transcriptional output, with transcriptional activation following arrestin translocation
Depositing lab: Bryan Roth. Publication: PRESTO-Tango as an open-source resource for interrogation of the druggable human GPCRome. Kroeze WK, Sassano MF, Huang XP, Lansu K, McCorvy JD, Giguere PM, Sciaky N, Roth BL. Nat Struct Mol Biol. 2015 May;22(5):362-9. doi: 10.1038/nsmb.3014. Epub 2015 Apr 20. PubMed 25895059.
Backbone
  Vector backbone: empty Tango
  Backbone size w/o insert (bp): 6632
  Vector type: Mammalian Expression
  Selectable markers: Neomycin (select with G418)
Growth in bacteria
  Bacterial resistance: Ampicillin, 100 μg/mL
  Growth temperature: 37°C
  Growth strain: DH5alpha
  Copy number: High Copy
Gene/Insert
  Gene/Insert name: GPR132 (alt name: G2A)
  Species: H. sapiens (human)
  Insert size (bp): 1140
  Entrez Gene: GPR132 (a.k.a. G2A)
  Promoter: CMV
  Tag / fusion protein: FLAG (N terminal on backbone)
  Cloning method: Restriction Enzyme; 5′ cloning site NotI (not destroyed); 3′ cloning site XhoI (unknown if destroyed)
  Sequencing primers: 5′ CMV-F; 3′ Tet-R
Terms and licenses: Academic/Nonprofit Terms; Industry Terms: Not Available to Industry
Depositor comments: Please note: Most of the PRESTO-Tango vectors do not contain the XhoI cut site downstream of the tTA sequence and instead carry an XbaI site. If you need to perform an XhoI digest we recommend sequencing with a forward primer at the C-terminus of tTA to determine which of the two sites is present. Suggested primer: 5-gagctccacttagacggcgagg-3. Original backbone was pcDNA3.1(+). These plasmids were generated as part of the Illuminating the Druggable Genome (IDG) program sponsored by the NIH Common Fund. The goal of this program is to identify, gather, and distribute information and resources for proteins that currently are not well-studied yet belong to commonly drug-targeted protein families: protein kinases, non-olfactory G-protein coupled receptors (GPCRs), and ion channels. The IDG program is designed to develop fundamental research tools for understudied proteins, elucidate their function, and disseminate the IDG-related resources and data to the greater scientific community.
How to cite: GPR132-Tango was a gift from Bryan Roth (Addgene plasmid # 66315 ; http://n2t.net/addgene:66315 ; RRID:Addgene_66315)
